>Addgene plasmid #235839 | pME_Cp_0_3_011_petA_5'UTR_Cr | addgene full sequence | sequence record 471445 | Addgene NGS Result
GTGGAACGAAAACTCACGTTAAGGGATTTTGGTCATGAGATTATCAAAAAGGATCTTCACCTAGATCCTT
TTAAATTAAAAATGAAGTTTTAAATCAATCTAAAGTATATATGAGTAAACTTGGTCTGACAGCTCGAGGC
TTGGATTCTCACCAATAAAAAACGCCCGGCGGCAACCGAGCGTTCTGAACAAATCCAGATGGAGTTCTGA
GGTCATTACTGGATCTATCAACAGGAGTCCAAGCGAGCTCGATATCAAATTACGCCCCGCCCTGCCACTC
GTCGCAGTACTGTTGTAATTCATTAAGCATTCTGCCGACATGGAAGCCATCACAAACGGCATGATGAACC
TGAATCGCCAGCGGCATCAGCACCTTGTCGCCTTGCGTATAATATTTGCCCATGGTGAAAACGGGGGCGA
AGAAGTTGTCCATATTGGCCACGTTTAAATCAAAACTGGTGAAACTCACCCAGGGATTGGCTGATACGAA
AAACATATTCTCAATAAACCCTTTAGGGAAATAGGCCAGGTTTTCACCGTAACACGCCACATCTTGCGAA
TATATGTGTAGAAACTGCCGGAAATCGTCGTGGTATTCACTCCAGAGTGATGAAAACGTTTCAGTTTGCT
CATGGAAAACGGTGTAACAAGGGTGAACACTATCCCATATCACCAGCTCACCGTCTTTCATTGCCATACG
AAATTCCGGATGAGCATTCATCAGGCGGGCAAGAATGTGAATAAAGGCCGGATAAAACTTGTGCTTATTT
TTCTTTACGGTCTTTAAAAAGGCCGTAATATCCAGCTGAACGGTCTGGTTATAGGTACATTGAGCAACTG
ACTGAAATGCCTCAAAATGTTCTTTACGATGCCATTGGGATATATCAACGGTGGTATATCCAGTGATTTT
TTTCTCCATTTTAGCTTCCTTAGCTCCTGAAAATCTCGATAACTCAAAAAATACGCCCGGTAGTGATCTT
ATTTCATTATGGTGAAAGTTGGAACCTCTTACGTGCCCGATCAACTCGAGTGCCACCTGACGTCTAAGAA
ACCATTATTATCATGACATTAACCTATAAAAATAGGCGTATCACGAGGCAGAATTTCAGATAAAAAAAAT
CCTTAGCTTTCGCTAAGGATGATTTCTGGAATTCGCGGCCGCTTCTAGAGCGATGAGTGGTCTCGTACTG
AGAAGAAAAAAAATAAAATTTAAATAGTAATTATGAATGTAAATTACTTATGCTTACTTTTTCAGCTAGA
ATAAACTTGTTGAGGCTGCTTAGTTGCACTTTCCTCGTACCCGTATGGGTAGGGGTTTATCCACGAAAAA
ATTCTATTTTAAAATAGGAGTCCAGTTGAAAAGCAACTGGAATCCCCTTATAGATAAATTAATATCTATT
TTAAAATTGAATAGTTTTTATTCTAGTTTCGTTTTAAGATTAATAAAATTAATGTGAGACCACTCATCGC
GACTAGTAGCGGCCGCTGCAGTCCGGCAAAAAAGGGCAAGGTGTCACCACCCTGCCCTTTTTCTTTAAAA
CCGAAAAGATTACTTCGCGTTATGCAGGCTTCCTCGCTCACTGACTCGCTGCGCTCGGTCGTTCGGCTGC
GGCGAGCGGTATCAGCTCACTCAAAGGCGGTAATACGGTTATCCACAGAATCAGGGGATAACGCAGGAAA
GAACATGTGAGCAAAAGGCCAGCAAAAGGCCAGGAACCGTAAAAAGGCCGCGTTGCTGGCGTTTTTCCAC
AGGCTCCGCCCCCCTGACGAGCATCACAAAAATCGACGCTCAAGTCAGAGGTGGCGAAACCCGACAGGAC
TATAAAGATACCAGGCGTTTCCCCCTGGAAGCTCCCTCGTGCGCTCTCCTGTTCCGACCCTGCCGCTTAC
CGGATACCTGTCCGCCTTTCTCCCTTCGGGAAGCGTGGCGCTTTCTCATAGCTCACGCTGTAGGTATCTC
AGTTCGGTGTAGGTCGTTCGCTCCAAGCTGGGCTGTGTGCACGAACCCCCCGTTCAGCCCGACCGCTGCG
CCTTATCCGGTAACTATCGTCTTGAGTCCAACCCGGTAAGACACGACTTATCGCCACTGGCAGCAGCCAC
TGGTAACAGGATTAGCAGAGCGAGGTATGTAGGCGGTGCTACAGAGTTCTTGAAGTGGTGGCCTAACTAC
GGCTACACTAGAAGAACAGTATTTGGTATCTGCGCTCTGCTGAAGCCAGTTACCTTCGGAAAAAGAGTTG
GTAGCTCTTGATCCGGCAAACAAACCACCGCTGGTAGCGGTGGTTTTTTTGTTTGCAAGCAGCAGATTAC
GCGCAGAAAAAAAGGATCTCAAGAAGATCCTTTGATCTTTTCTACGGGGTCTGACGCTCA
Features (pLannotate 1.2.2; 9 found; start..end, strand, type, name):
    145..239     -  terminator     lambda t0 terminator: transcription terminator from phage lambda
    263..919     -  CDS            cat: CAT_ECOLX - Experimental evidence at protein level: Swiss-Prot protein existence level 1. This enzyme is an effector of chloramphenicol resistance in bacteria. From Escherichia coli. This protein is used as a marker in many commonly used cloning vectors, such as pACYC184.
    920..1017    -  promoter       cat promoter: promoter of the E. coli cat gene encoding chloramphenicol acetyltransferase
   1103..1146    -  terminator     bacterial terminator: putative bacterial transcription terminator
   1149..1170    +  misc_feature   BioBrick prefix: BioBrick prefix for parts that do not start with "ATG"
   1305..1451    +  CDS            YCX4_CHLRE (fragment): Protein predicted: Swiss-Prot protein existence level 4. From Chlamydomonas reinhardtii (Chlamydomonas smithii).
   1472..1491    +  misc_feature   BioBrick suffix: universal suffix for all parts
   1492..1549    +  terminator     his operon terminator: This putative transcriptin terminator from the E. coli his operon has a 2-bp deletion introduced during synthesis. Its efficiency has not been determined.
   1744..2332    -  rep_origin     ori: high-copy-number ColE1/pMB1/pBR322/pUC origin of replication
