[The description below was written by a language model from this plasmid's Addgene catalogue record and pLannotate feature annotations shown in this document.]
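Description:
pME_Cp_0_3_011_petA_5'UTR_Cr is a small (about 2.4 kb) synthetic-biology part plasmid that stores a single regulatory element, the 5' untranslated region of the Chlamydomonas reinhardtii chloroplast petA gene, as a reusable building block in a modular cloning system for chloroplast engineering. It is built on the pME_Cp_UAV_GFP backbone. The name suggests a universal acceptor vector in which a GFP placeholder is replaced by the incoming part, although the record does not spell this out. The 269 bp insert carries no mutations and was introduced through BsaI sites that were destroyed during cloning, consistent with Golden Gate-style assembly using a type IIS enzyme.

The plasmid is maintained purely in E. coli: a high-copy ColE1/pUC-type origin drives replication, and selection relies on a chloramphenicol acetyltransferase (cat) gene expressed from its native promoter and followed by a lambda t0 terminator. The part sits between BioBrick prefix and suffix sequences and is insulated on either side by bacterial transcription terminators, including a his operon terminator downstream, which limits read-through between the insert and the backbone. The automated annotation also flags a fragment of a predicted Chlamydomonas chloroplast open reading frame (YCX4) within the insert. This probably reflects the native chloroplast genome sequence upstream of petA rather than an intended coding payload.

The plasmid has no promoter, coding sequence or chloroplast selection marker for algal expression, so it is not a transformation vector. It serves as a donor of the petA 5'UTR, to be combined with promoter, coding sequence and 3'UTR parts in higher-level assemblies for tuning transgene expression in the Chlamydomonas chloroplast.
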