Addgene plasmid #235839: pME_Cp_0_3_011_petA_5'UTR_Cr
Purpose: petA 5'UTR Chlamydomonas reinhardtii
Depositing lab: Tobias Erb. Depositing organization: Max Planck Institute for Terrestrial Microbiology. Publication: A modular high-throughput approach for advancing synthetic biology in the chloroplast of Chlamydomonas. Inckemann RM, Chotel T, Burgis M, Brinkmann CK, Andreas L, Baumann J, Sharma P, Klose M, Barrett J, Ries F, Paczia N, Glatter T, Mackinder LCM, Willmund F, Erb TJ. Nat Plants. 2025 Nov;11(11):2332-2349. doi: 10.1038/s41477-025-02126-2. Epub 2025 Nov 3. PubMed 41184475.
Backbone
  Vector backbone: pME_Cp_UAV_GFP
  Backbone size w/o insert (bp): 2101
  Vector type: Synthetic Biology
Growth in bacteria
  Bacterial resistance: Chloramphenicol, 25 μg/mL
  Growth temperature: 37°C
  Growth strain: DH5alpha
  Copy number: High Copy
Gene/Insert
  Gene/Insert name: petA 5'UTR
  Species: Chlamydomonas reinhardtii
  Insert size (bp): 269
  Mutation: none
  Cloning method: Restriction Enzyme; 5′ cloning site BsaI (destroyed during cloning); 3′ cloning site BsaI (destroyed during cloning)
  Sequencing primers: 5′ CGTATCACGAGGCAGAATTTC; 3′ CCTGCATAACGCGAAGTAATC
Terms and licenses: Academic/Nonprofit Terms; Industry Terms: Not Available to Industry
Depositor comments: Please visit https://doi.org/10.1101/2024.05.08.593163 for bioRxiv preprint.
How to cite: pME_Cp_0_3_011_petA_5'UTR_Cr was a gift from Tobias Erb (Addgene plasmid # 235839 ; http://n2t.net/addgene:235839 ; RRID:Addgene_235839)
